Addgene plasmid #180432: pU6-pegRNA-LRRK2-G2019S-3a
Purpose: Transiently expressing a pegRNA to introduce LRRK2-G2019S mutation in human cells
Depositing lab: Frank Soldner. Depositing organization: Albert Einstein College of Medicine. Publication: Highly efficient generation of isogenic pluripotent stem cell models using prime editing. Li H, Busquets O, Verma Y, Syed KM, Kutnowski N, Pangilinan GR, Gilbert LA, Bateup HS, Rio DC, Hockemeyer D, Soldner F. Elife. 2022 Sep 7;11:e79208. doi: 10.7554/eLife.79208. PubMed 36069759.
Backbone
  Vector backbone: pU6-pegRNA-GG-acceptor
  Backbone manufacturer: Addgene Plasmid #132777
  Backbone size w/o insert (bp): 3000
  Vector type: Mammalian Expression, CRISPR
Growth in bacteria
  Bacterial resistance: Ampicillin, 100 μg/mL
  Growth temperature: 37°C
  Growth strain: DH5alpha
  Copy number: High Copy
Gene/Insert
  Gene/Insert name: ncRNA targeting LRRK2-G2019S (alt name: PARK8; RIPK7; ROCO2; AURA17; DARDARIN)
  gRNA/shRNA sequence: PBS9-RTT12: GATTGCAAAGATTGCTGACTAgttttAGAGCTAGAAATAGCAAGTTAAAATAAGGCTAGTCCGTTATCAACTTGAAAAAGTGGCACCGAGTCGgtgcGCAATGCtGTAGTCAGCAATC
  Species: H. sapiens (human)
  Insert size (bp): 118
  Mutation: LRRK2-G2019S
  Entrez Gene: LRRK2 (a.k.a. AURA17, DARDARIN, PARK8, RIPK7, ROCO2)
  Promoter: U6
  Cloning method: Restriction Enzyme; 5′ cloning site BsaI (destroyed during cloning); 3′ cloning site BsaI (destroyed during cloning)
  Sequencing primers: 5′ ACTATCATATGCTTACCGTAAC
Terms and licenses: Academic/Nonprofit Terms; Industry Terms: Not Available to Industry
How to cite: pU6-pegRNA-LRRK2-G2019S-3a was a gift from Frank Soldner (Addgene plasmid # 180432 ; http://n2t.net/addgene:180432 ; RRID:Addgene_180432)
