[The description below was written by a language model from this plasmid's Addgene catalogue record and pLannotate feature annotations shown in this document.]
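Description:
pU6-pegRNA-LRRK2-G2019S-3a is a small, high-copy mammalian expression/CRISPR plasmid built on the pU6-pegRNA-GG-acceptor backbone and designed for transient expression of a prime editing guide RNA (pegRNA) in human cells. It is propagated in E. coli through a ColE1/pUC-type origin of replication and selected with ampicillin via a β-lactamase gene driven by its own bla promoter. The plasmid carries no mammalian selection marker or reporter in the annotated features, which fits its role as a transfected RNA-expression vector. A short attB1-like fragment is also annotated, and appears to be a backbone remnant rather than a functional Gateway site.

The payload is a 118 bp pegRNA cassette placed downstream of the human U6 RNA polymerase III promoter, inserted by Golden Gate-style cloning through BsaI sites that were destroyed in the process. The pegRNA consists of a spacer targeting the human LRRK2 locus (also known as PARK8 or dardarin), the Streptococcus pyogenes Cas9 guide RNA scaffold, and a 3′ extension comprising a 12-nucleotide reverse transcription template and a 9-nucleotide primer binding site. When co-delivered with a prime editor (a Cas9 nickase fused to reverse transcriptase, supplied separately), the nicked target strand anneals to the primer binding site and the template is copied into the genome, installing the G2019S substitution in LRRK2.

The associated work concerns generating isogenic human pluripotent stem cell models by prime editing. The sequenced record is 2,301 nt, somewhat smaller than the nominal backbone size listed in the catalogue entry.
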