Features (pLannotate 1.2.2; 6 found; start..end, strand, type, name):
     40..280     +  promoter       U6 promoter: RNA polymerase III promoter for human U6 snRNA
    310..385     +  misc_RNA       gRNA scaffold: guide RNA scaffold for the Streptococcus pyogenes CRISPR/Cas9 system
    510..1098    -  rep_origin     ori: high-copy-number ColE1/pMB1/pBR322/pUC origin of replication
   1269..2129    -  CDS            AmpR: β-lactamase; bla; confers resistance to ampicillin, carbenicillin, and related antibiotics
   2130..2234    -  promoter       AmpR promoter: bla
   2272..2289    +  protein_bind   attB1 (fragment): mutant version of attB; recombination site for the Gateway® BP reaction BP Clonase™
>Addgene plasmid #180432 | pU6-pegRNA-LRRK2-G2019S-3a | addgene full sequence | sequence record 355850 | Addgene NGS Result
ATTCAGTCGACTGGATCCGGTACCAAGGTCGGGCAGGAAGAGGGCCTATTTCCCATGATTCCTTCATATT
TGCATATACGATACAAGGCTGTTAGAGAGATAATTAGAATTAATTTGACTGTAAACACAAAGATATTAGT
ACAAAATACGTGACGTAGAAAGTAATAATTTCTTGGGTAGTTTGCAGTTTTAAAATTATGTTTTAAAATG
GACTATCATATGCTTACCGTAACTTGAAAGTATTTCGATTTCTTGGCTTTATATATCTTGTGGAAAGGAC
GAAACACCGATTGCAAAGATTGCTGACTAGTTTTAGAGCTAGAAATAGCAAGTTAAAATAAGGCTAGTCC
GTTATCAACTTGAAAAAGTGGCACCGAGTCGGTGCGCAATGCTGTAGTCAGCAATCTTTTTTTAAGCTTG
GGCCGCTCGAGGTACCTCTCTACATATGACATGTGAGCAAAAGGCCAGCAAAAGGCCAGGAACCGTAAAA
AGGCCGCGTTGCTGGCGTTTTTCCATAGGCTCCGCCCCCCTGACGAGCATCACAAAAATCGACGCTCAAG
TCAGAGGTGGCGAAACCCGACAGGACTATAAAGATACCAGGCGTTTCCCCCTGGAAGCTCCCTCGTGCGC
TCTCCTGTTCCGACCCTGCCGCTTACCGGATACCTGTCCGCCTTTCTCCCTTCGGGAAGCGTGGCGCTTT
CTCATAGCTCACGCTGTAGGTATCTCAGTTCGGTGTAGGTCGTTCGCTCCAAGCTGGGCTGTGTGCACGA
ACCCCCCGTTCAGCCCGACCGCTGCGCCTTATCCGGTAACTATCGTCTTGAGTCCAACCCGGTAAGACAC
GACTTATCGCCACTGGCAGCAGCCACTGGTAACAGGATTAGCAGAGCGAGGTATGTAGGCGGTGCTACAG
AGTTCTTGAAGTGGTGGCCTAACTACGGCTACACTAGAAGAACAGTATTTGGTATCTGCGCTCTGCTGAA
GCCAGTTACCTTCGGAAAAAGAGTTGGTAGCTCTTGATCCGGCAAACAAACCACCGCTGGTAGCGGTGGT
TTTTTTGTTTGCAAGCAGCAGATTACGCGCAGAAAAAAAGGATCTCAAGAAGATCCTTTGATCTTTTCTA
CGGGGTCTGACGCTCAGTGGAACGAAAACTCACGTTAAGGGATTTTGGTCATGAGATTATCAAAAAGGAT
CTTCACCTAGATCCTTTTAAATTAAAAATGAAGTTTTAAATCAATCTAAAGTATATATGAGTAAACTTGG
TCTGACAGTTACCAATGCTTAATCAGTGAGGCACCTATCTCAGCGATCTGTCTATTTCGTTCATCCATAG
TTGCCTGACTCCCCGTCGTGTAGATAACTACGATACGGGAGGGCTTACCATCTGGCCCCAGTGCTGCAAT
GATACCGCGAGATCCACGCTCACCGGCTCCAGATTTATCAGCAATAAACCAGCCAGCCGGAAGGGCCGAG
CGCAGAAGTGGTCCTGCAACTTTATCCGCCTCCATCCAGTCTATTAATTGTTGCCGGGAAGCTAGAGTAA
GTAGTTCGCCAGTTAATAGTTTGCGCAACGTTGTTGCCATTGCTACAGGCATCGTGGTGTCACGCTCGTC
GTTTGGTATGGCTTCATTCAGCTCCGGTTCCCAACGATCAAGGCGAGTTACATGATCCCCCATGTTGTGC
AAAAAAGCGGTTAGCTCCTTCGGTCCTCCGATCGTTGTCAGAAGTAAGTTGGCCGCAGTGTTATCACTCA
TGGTTATGGCAGCACTGCATAATTCTCTTACTGTCATGCCATCCGTAAGATGCTTTTCTGTGACTGGTGA
GTACTCAACCAAGTCATTCTGAGAATAGTGTATGCGGCGACCGAGTTGCTCTTGCCCGGCGTCAATACGG
GATAATACCGCGCCACATAGCAGAACTTTAAAAGTGCTCATCATTGGAAAACGTTCTTCGGGGCGAAAAC
TCTCAAGGATCTTACCGCTGTTGAGATCCAGTTCGATGTAACCCACTCGTGCACCCAACTGATCTTCAGC
ATCTTTTACTTTCACCAGCGTTTCTGGGTGAGCAAAAACAGGAAGGCAAAATGCCGCAAAAAAGGGAATA
AGGGCGACACGGAAATGTTGAATACTCATACTCTTCCTTTTTCAATATTATTGAAGCATTTATCAGGGTT
ATTGTCTCATGAGCGGATACATATTTGAATGTATTTAGAAAAATAAACAAATAGGGGTTCCGCGCACATT
TCCCCGAAAAGTGCCACCTGACGTCGCTAGCTGTACAAAAAAGCAGGCTTTAAAGGAACCA
